>Addgene plasmid #29345 | pcDNA3.1/GS-DJ1-D149A-V5 | addgene partial sequence | sequence record 34739 | 29345 with BGH-Rev
CATGGTGATGGTGATGATGACCGGTACGCGTAGAATCGAGACCGAGGAGAGGGTTAGGGATAGGCTTACC
TTCGAATGGGTGACCTCGAAGCTCGCCCTTGTCTTTAAGAACAAGTGGAGCCTTCACTTGAGCCGCCACC
TCCTTGCCATTCAGGGCTTCAACAATTGCAAGCGCAAACTCGAAGCTGGTCCCAGGCCCCCGGCTTGTAA
GAATCAGGCCGGCTTTTTCCACACGATTCTCAGAGTAGGTGTAATGACCTCCATTCATCATTTTGTCTTT
AGCAAGAGGGTGTGTTGTAACTTTACTTCCAAAACCTATTTCATGAGCCAACAGAGCAGTAGGACCTGCA
CAGATGGCGGCTATCAGGCCCTTCCGGTTTTCCTGCTCCTTCAGTATCTCCTTCACAGCAGCAGACTCAG
ATAAATTCTGTGCGCCCAGATTACCTCCTGGTAGAACCACCACATCATATGGTCCCTCTTTTTTTGCATC
TTCAAGGCTGGCATCAGGACAAATGACCACATCACGGCTACACTGTACTGGGTCTTTTCCAGCCAGGCCT
GCAACGGTGACCTTAATCCCAGCTCGCCTCATGACATCTACAGGGATGACCGTCTCCATTTCCTCTGCTC
CTTTAGCCAGGATGACCAGAGCTCTTTTGGAAGCCATGGTGAAGGGCGAGCTTAACTAGCCAGCTTGGGT
CTCCCTATAGTGAGTCGTATTAATTTCGATAAGCCAGTAAGCAGTGGGTTCTCTAGTTAGCCAGAGAGCT
CTGCTTATATAGACCTCCCACCGTACACGCCTACCGCCCATTTGCGTCAATGGGGCG
