[The description below was written by a language model from this plasmid's Addgene catalogue record.]
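Description:
pcDNA3.1/GS-DJ1-D149A-V5 is a mammalian expression plasmid built on the Invitrogen pcDNA3.1/GS backbone (listed as about 4 kb without insert). It carries the human DJ-1 coding sequence (PARK7), the gene linked to recessive Parkinson's disease. The insert bears an Asp149Ala point mutation and is fused at its C terminus to a V5 epitope followed by a His6 tag. This allows the expressed protein to be detected or immunoprecipitated with anti-V5 antibodies, or captured by metal-affinity methods, and distinguished from endogenous DJ-1.

The record does not explicitly name the promoter or polyadenylation signal. However, the listed sequencing primers (CMV forward and BGH reverse) suggest the usual pcDNA3.1 arrangement, in which a CMV immediate-early promoter drives the insert and a bovine growth hormone terminator follows it. The plasmid is maintained at high copy in E. coli under Zeocin selection. The catalogue lists neomycin/G418 as the mammalian selectable marker. That entry sits oddly beside a Zeocin-only bacterial marker, and no feature table is available to resolve it, so the marker should be confirmed against the sequence before stable selection is planned.

The associated publication concerns the stability and proteasomal degradation of the L166P DJ-1 mutant. This construct appears to belong to a series of tagged wild-type and mutant DJ-1 expression vectors used in transfected mammalian cells to compare protein expression, stability and behaviour. The record does not state the specific functional rationale for the D149A substitution.
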