Addgene plasmid #29345: pcDNA3.1/GS-DJ1-D149A-V5
Depositing lab: Mark Cookson. Depositing organization: National Institute on Aging (NIA). Publication: L166P mutant DJ-1, causative for recessive Parkinson's disease, is degraded through the ubiquitin-proteasome system. Miller DW, Ahmad R, Hague S, Baptista MJ, Canet-Aviles R, McLendon C, Carter DM, Zhu PP, Stadler J, Chandran J, Klinefelter GR, Blackstone C, Cookson MR. J Biol Chem. 2003 Sep 19. 278(38):36588-95. 10.1074/jbc.M304272200 PubMed 12851414.
Backbone
  Vector backbone: pcDNA3.1/GS
  Backbone manufacturer: Invitrogen
  Backbone size w/o insert (bp): 4000
  Vector type: Mammalian Expression
  Selectable markers: Neomycin (select with G418)
Growth in bacteria
  Bacterial resistance: Bleocin (Zeocin), 50 μg/mL
  Growth temperature: 37°C
  Growth strain: DH5alpha
  Copy number: High Copy
Gene/Insert
  Gene/Insert name: DJ1
  Species: H. sapiens (human)
  Mutation: Asp149Ala
  GenBank ID: AF021819
  Entrez Gene: PARK7 (a.k.a. DJ-1, DJ1, GATD2, HEL-S-67p)
  Tag / fusion protein: V5 epitope (C terminal on insert); His6 (C terminal on insert)
  Cloning method: Restriction Enzyme
  Sequencing primers: 5′ CMV-F; 3′ BGH-Rev
Terms and licenses: Academic/Nonprofit Terms; Industry Terms: Not Available to Industry
How to cite: pcDNA3.1/GS-DJ1-D149A-V5 was a gift from Mark Cookson (Addgene plasmid # 29345 ; http://n2t.net/addgene:29345 ; RRID:Addgene_29345)
